Addgene plasmid #223089: pCMV-T7-SpCas9(MWRQLM)-P2A-EGFP (RAS2868)
Purpose: pCMV and pT7 Human expression plasmid for SpCas9 enzyme with MWRQLM amino acids at positions 1135,1136,1218,1219,1335,T1337 with C-term BPNLS-P2A-EGFP
Depositing lab: Benjamin Kleinstiver. Depositing organization: Massachusetts General Hospital. Publication: Custom CRISPR-Cas9 PAM variants via scalable engineering and machine learning. Silverstein RA, Kim N, Kroell AS, Walton RT, Delano J, Butcher RM, Pacesa M, Smith BK, Christie KA, Ha LL, Meis RJ, Clark AB, Spinner AD, Lazzarotto CR, Li Y, Matsubara A, Urbina EO, Dahl GA, Correia BE, Marks DS, Tsai SQ, Pinello L, De Ravin SS, Liu Q, Kleinstiver BP. Nature. 2025 Apr 22. doi: 10.1038/s41586-025-09021-y. PubMed 40262634.
Backbone
  Vector backbone: pCMV-T7-SpCas9-P2A-EGFP (RTW3027)
  Backbone manufacturer: Benjamin Kleinstiver, Addgene plasmid #139987
  Vector type: Mammalian Expression, CRISPR
Growth in bacteria
  Bacterial resistance: Ampicillin, 100 μg/mL
  Growth temperature: 37°C
  Growth strain: DH5alpha
  Copy number: High Copy
Gene/Insert
  Gene/Insert name: human codon optimized nuclease SpCas9(MWRQLM)-P2A-EGFP (alt names: RAS2868; SpCas9(MWRQLM))
  Species: Synthetic
  Mutation: SpCas9(MWRQLM)=D1135M, S1136W, G1218R, E1219Q, R1335L, T1337M
  Promoter: CMV and T7
  Tag / fusion protein: BPNLS-3xFLAG-P2A-EGFP (C terminal on insert)
  Cloning method: Gibson Cloning
  Sequencing primers: 5′ oBK6928-CCAAGTCTCCACCCCATTGACG; 3′ oBK219-GGGAGTGGCACCTTCCAGGGTC
Terms and licenses: Academic/Nonprofit Terms; Industry Terms: Not Available to Industry
How to cite: pCMV-T7-SpCas9(MWRQLM)-P2A-EGFP (RAS2868) was a gift from Benjamin Kleinstiver (Addgene plasmid # 223089 ; http://n2t.net/addgene:223089 ; RRID:Addgene_223089)
