[The description below was written by a language model from this plasmid's Addgene catalogue record and pLannotate feature annotations shown in this document.]
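Description:
pCMV-T7-SpCas9(MWRQLM)-P2A-EGFP (RAS2868) is an 8.45 kb mammalian expression and CRISPR plasmid built on the pCMV-T7-SpCas9-P2A-EGFP backbone. It is maintained in E. coli at high copy through a ColE1/pUC-type origin and selected with ampicillin via the β-lactamase gene and its native promoter. Short remnants of lac regulatory elements, a lacI fragment, an SV40 promoter fragment and a bom fragment are also annotated in the backbone; they appear to be vector leftovers rather than functional parts of the expression design.

The payload is a human codon-optimized, nuclease-active Streptococcus pyogenes Cas9 carrying six substitutions: D1135M, S1136W, G1218R, E1219Q, R1335L and T1337M. The associated work concerns engineering of custom Cas9 PAM variants, so this is one such variant, although the record does not state which PAM it prefers. The feature table annotates the Cas9 coding region as two overlapping N- and C-terminal segments, which is an annotation artefact of a single continuous reading frame. Cas9 is fused at its C terminus to a bipartite nuclear localization signal (BPNLS) and a 3xFLAG epitope, followed by a P2A ribosome-skipping peptide and EGFP, so that transfected cells produce nuclear-targeted, FLAG-detectable Cas9 and a separate green fluorescent marker from one transcript. Transcription in human cells is driven by the CMV enhancer and immediate early promoter and terminated by the bGH polyadenylation signal. A T7 promoter placed just upstream of the coding sequence additionally allows in vitro transcription. No guide RNA cassette is annotated, so the guide must be supplied separately.
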