Features (pLannotate 1.2.2; 18 found; start..end, strand, type, name):
    262..850     -  rep_origin     ori: high-copy-number ColE1/pMB1/pBR322/pUC origin of replication
   1021..1881    -  CDS            AmpR: β-lactamase; bla; confers resistance to ampicillin, carbenicillin, and related antibiotics
   1882..1986    -  promoter       AmpR promoter: bla
   2057..2101    -  misc_feature   bom (fragment): basis of mobility region from pBR322
   2256..2635    +  enhancer       CMV enhancer: human cytomegalovirus immediate early enhancer
   2636..2839    +  promoter       CMV promoter: human cytomegalovirus (CMV) immediate early promoter
   2881..2899    +  promoter       T7 promoter: promoter for bacteriophage T7 RNA polymerase
   2913..4631    +  CDS            Cas9(N): N-terminal portion of Streptococcus pyogenes Cas9 (Zetsche et al., 2015)
   4518..7016    +  CDS            Cas9(C): C-terminal portion of Streptococcus pyogenes Cas9 (Zetsche et al., 2015)
   7104..7169    +  CDS            3xFLAG: three tandem FLAG® epitope tags, followed by an enterokinase cleavage site
   7245..7961    +  CDS            EGFP: EGFP is a basic (constitutively fluorescent) green fluorescent protein published in 1996, derived from Aequorea victoria. It is reported to be a rapidly-maturing weak dimer with moderate acid sensitivity.
   8016..8240    +  polyA_signal   bGH poly(A) signal: bovine growth hormone polyadenylation signal
   8244..8265    +  promoter       SV40 promoter (fragment): SV40 enhancer and early promoter
   8270..8286    +  misc_feature   MCS (fragment): pBluescript multiple cloning site
   8335..8351    -  protein_bind   lac operator: The lac repressor binds to the lac operator to inhibit transcription in E. coli. This inhibition can be relieved by adding lactose or isopropyl-β-D-thiogalactopyranoside (IPTG). lac repressor encoded by lacI
   8359..8389    -  promoter       lac promoter: promoter for the E. coli lac operon
   8404..8425    -  protein_bind   CAP binding site: CAP binding activates transcription in the presence of cAMP. E. coli catabolite activator protein
   8438..79      -  CDS            lacI (fragment) (across the origin): lac repressor; lacI; The lac repressor binds to the lac operator to inhibit transcription in E. coli. This inhibition can be relieved by adding lactose or isopropyl-β-D-thiogalactopyranoside (IPTG).
>Addgene plasmid #223089 | pCMV-T7-SpCas9(MWRQLM)-P2A-EGFP (RAS2868) | addgene full sequence | sequence record 447685 | Addgene NGS Result
CCAGTCGGGAAACCTGTCGTGCCAGCTGCATTAATGAATCGGCCAACGCGCGGGGAGAGGCGGTTTGCGT
ATTGGGCGCTCTTCCGCTTCCTCGCTCACTGACTCGCTGCGCTCGGTCGTTCGGCTGCGGCGAGCGGTAT
CAGCTCACTCAAAGGCGGTAATACGGTTATCCACAGAATCAGGGGATAACGCAGGAAAGAACATGTGAGC
AAAAGGCCAGCAAAAGGCCAGGAACCGTAAAAAGGCCGCGTTGCTGGCGTTTTTCCATAGGCTCCGCCCC
CCTGACGAGCATCACAAAAATCGACGCTCAAGTCAGAGGTGGCGAAACCCGACAGGACTATAAAGATACC
AGGCGTTTCCCCCTGGAAGCTCCCTCGTGCGCTCTCCTGTTCCGACCCTGCCGCTTACCGGATACCTGTC
CGCCTTTCTCCCTTCGGGAAGCGTGGCGCTTTCTCATAGCTCACGCTGTAGGTATCTCAGTTCGGTGTAG
GTCGTTCGCTCCAAGCTGGGCTGTGTGCACGAACCCCCCGTTCAGCCCGACCGCTGCGCCTTATCCGGTA
ACTATCGTCTTGAGTCCAACCCGGTAAGACACGACTTATCGCCACTGGCAGCAGCCACTGGTAACAGGAT
TAGCAGAGCGAGGTATGTAGGCGGTGCTACAGAGTTCTTGAAGTGGTGGCCTAACTACGGCTACACTAGA
AGAACAGTATTTGGTATCTGCGCTCTGCTGAAGCCAGTTACCTTCGGAAAAAGAGTTGGTAGCTCTTGAT
CCGGCAAACAAACCACCGCTGGTAGCGGTGGTTTTTTTGTTTGCAAGCAGCAGATTACGCGCAGAAAAAA
AGGATCTCAAGAAGATCCTTTGATCTTTTCTACGGGGTCTGACGCTCAGTGGAACGAAAACTCACGTTAA
GGGATTTTGGTCATGAGATTATCAAAAAGGATCTTCACCTAGATCCTTTTAAATTAAAAATGAAGTTTTA
AATCAATCTAAAGTATATATGAGTAAACTTGGTCTGACAGTTACCAATGCTTAATCAGTGAGGCACCTAT
CTCAGCGATCTGTCTATTTCGTTCATCCATAGTTGCCTGACTCCCCGTCGTGTAGATAACTACGATACGG
GAGGGCTTACCATCTGGCCCCAGTGCTGCAATGATACCGCGAGACCCACGCTCACCGGCTCCAGATTTAT
CAGCAATAAACCAGCCAGCCGGAAGGGCCGAGCGCAGAAGTGGTCCTGCAACTTTATCCGCCTCCATCCA
GTCTATTAATTGTTGCCGGGAAGCTAGAGTAAGTAGTTCGCCAGTTAATAGTTTGCGCAACGTTGTTGCC
ATTGCTACAGGCATCGTGGTGTCACGCTCGTCGTTTGGTATGGCTTCATTCAGCTCCGGTTCCCAACGAT
CAAGGCGAGTTACATGATCCCCCATGTTGTGCAAAAAAGCGGTTAGCTCCTTCGGTCCTCCGATCGTTGT
CAGAAGTAAGTTGGCCGCAGTGTTATCACTCATGGTTATGGCAGCACTGCATAATTCTCTTACTGTCATG
CCATCCGTAAGATGCTTTTCTGTGACTGGTGAGTACTCAACCAAGTCATTCTGAGAATAGTGTATGCGGC
GACCGAGTTGCTCTTGCCCGGCGTCAATACGGGATAATACCGCGCCACATAGCAGAACTTTAAAAGTGCT
CATCATTGGAAAACGTTCTTCGGGGCGAAAACTCTCAAGGATCTTACCGCTGTTGAGATCCAGTTCGATG
TAACCCACTCGTGCACCCAACTGATCTTCAGCATCTTTTACTTTCACCAGCGTTTCTGGGTGAGCAAAAA
CAGGAAGGCAAAATGCCGCAAAAAAGGGAATAAGGGCGACACGGAAATGTTGAATACTCATACTCTTCCT
TTTTCAATATTATTGAAGCATTTATCAGGGTTATTGTCTCATGAGCGGATACATATTTGAATGTATTTAG
AAAAATAAACAAATAGGGGTTCCGCGCACATTTCCCCGAAAAGTGCCACCTGACGTCGACGGATCGGGAG
ATCGATCTCCCGATCCCCTAGGGTCGACTCTCAGTACAATCTGCTCTGATGCCGCATAGTTAAGCCAGTA
TCTGCTCCCTGCTTGTGTGTTGGAGGTCGCTGAGTAGTGCGCGAGCAAAATTTAAGCTACAACAAGGCAA
GGCTTGACCGACAATTGCATGAAGAATCTGCTTAGGGTTAGGCGTTTTGCGCTGCTTCGCGATGTACGGG
CCAGATATACGCGTTGACATTGATTATTGACTAGTTATTAATAGTAATCAATTACGGGGTCATTAGTTCA
TAGCCCATATATGGAGTTCCGCGTTACATAACTTACGGTAAATGGCCCGCCTGGCTGACCGCCCAACGAC
CCCCGCCCATTGACGTCAATAATGACGTATGTTCCCATAGTAACGCCAATAGGGACTTTCCATTGACGTC
AATGGGTGGAGTATTTACGGTAAACTGCCCACTTGGCAGTACATCAAGTGTATCATATGCCAAGTACGCC
CCCTATTGACGTCAATGACGGTAAATGGCCCGCCTGGCATTATGCCCAGTACATGACCTTATGGGACTTT
CCTACTTGGCAGTACATCTACGTATTAGTCATCGCTATTACCATGGTGATGCGGTTTTGGCAGTACATCA
ATGGGCGTGGATAGCGGTTTGACTCACGGGGATTTCCAAGTCTCCACCCCATTGACGTCAATGGGAGTTT
GTTTTGGCACCAAAATCAACGGGACTTTCCAAAATGTCGTAACAACTCCGCCCCATTGACGCAAATGGGC
GGTAGGCGTGTACGGTGGGAGGTCTATATAAGCAGAGCTGGTTTAGTGAACCGTCAGATCCGCTAGAGAT
CCGCGGCCGCTAATACGACTCACTATAGGGAGAGCCGCCACCATGGACAAGAAGTACAGCATCGGCCTGG
ACATCGGCACCAACTCTGTGGGCTGGGCCGTGATCACCGACGAGTACAAGGTGCCCAGCAAGAAATTCAA
GGTGCTGGGCAACACCGACCGGCACAGCATCAAGAAGAACCTGATCGGAGCCCTGCTGTTCGACAGCGGC
GAAACAGCCGAGGCCACCCGGCTGAAGAGAACCGCCAGAAGAAGATACACCAGACGGAAGAACCGGATCT
GCTATCTGCAAGAGATCTTCAGCAACGAGATGGCCAAGGTGGACGACAGCTTCTTCCACAGACTGGAAGA
GTCCTTCCTGGTGGAAGAGGATAAGAAGCACGAGCGGCACCCCATCTTCGGCAACATCGTGGACGAGGTG
GCCTACCACGAGAAGTACCCCACCATCTACCACCTGAGAAAGAAACTGGTGGACAGCACCGACAAGGCCG
ACCTGCGGCTGATCTATCTGGCCCTGGCCCACATGATCAAGTTCCGGGGCCACTTCCTGATCGAGGGCGA
CCTGAACCCCGACAACAGCGACGTGGACAAGCTGTTCATCCAGCTGGTGCAGACCTACAACCAGCTGTTC
GAGGAAAACCCCATCAACGCCAGCGGCGTGGACGCCAAGGCCATCCTGTCTGCCAGACTGAGCAAGAGCA
GACGGCTGGAAAATCTGATCGCCCAGCTGCCCGGCGAGAAGAAGAATGGCCTGTTCGGAAACCTGATTGC
CCTGAGCCTGGGCCTGACCCCCAACTTCAAGAGCAACTTCGACCTGGCCGAGGATGCCAAACTGCAGCTG
AGCAAGGACACCTACGACGACGACCTGGACAACCTGCTGGCCCAGATCGGCGACCAGTACGCCGACCTGT
TTCTGGCCGCCAAGAACCTGTCCGACGCCATCCTGCTGAGCGACATCCTGAGAGTGAACACCGAGATCAC
CAAGGCCCCCCTGAGCGCCTCTATGATCAAGAGATACGACGAGCACCACCAGGACCTGACCCTGCTGAAA
GCTCTCGTGCGGCAGCAGCTGCCTGAGAAGTACAAAGAGATTTTCTTCGACCAGAGCAAGAACGGCTACG
CCGGCTACATTGACGGCGGAGCCAGCCAGGAAGAGTTCTACAAGTTCATCAAGCCCATCCTGGAAAAGAT
GGACGGCACCGAGGAACTGCTCGTGAAGCTGAACAGAGAGGACCTGCTGCGGAAGCAGCGGACCTTCGAC
AACGGCAGCATCCCCCACCAGATCCACCTGGGAGAGCTGCACGCCATTCTGCGGCGGCAGGAAGATTTTT
ACCCATTCCTGAAGGACAACCGGGAAAAGATCGAGAAGATCCTGACCTTCCGCATCCCCTACTACGTGGG
CCCTCTGGCCAGGGGAAACAGCAGATTCGCCTGGATGACCAGAAAGAGCGAGGAAACCATCACCCCCTGG
AACTTCGAGGAAGTGGTGGACAAGGGCGCTTCCGCCCAGAGCTTCATCGAGCGGATGACCAACTTCGATA
AGAACCTGCCCAACGAGAAGGTGCTGCCCAAGCACAGCCTGCTGTACGAGTACTTCACCGTGTATAACGA
GCTGACCAAAGTGAAATACGTGACCGAGGGAATGAGAAAGCCCGCCTTCCTGAGCGGCGAGCAGAAAAAG
GCCATCGTGGACCTGCTGTTCAAGACCAACCGGAAAGTGACCGTGAAGCAGCTGAAAGAGGACTACTTCA
AGAAAATCGAGTGCTTCGACTCCGTGGAAATCTCCGGCGTGGAAGATCGGTTCAACGCCTCCCTGGGCAC
ATACCACGATCTGCTGAAAATTATCAAGGACAAGGACTTCCTGGACAATGAGGAAAACGAGGACATTCTG
GAAGATATCGTGCTGACCCTGACACTGTTTGAGGACAGAGAGATGATCGAGGAACGGCTGAAAACCTATG
CCCACCTGTTCGACGACAAAGTGATGAAGCAGCTGAAGCGGCGGAGATACACCGGCTGGGGCAGGCTGAG
CCGGAAGCTGATCAACGGCATCCGGGACAAGCAGTCCGGCAAGACAATCCTGGATTTCCTGAAGTCCGAC
GGCTTCGCCAACAGAAACTTCATGCAGCTGATCCACGACGACAGCCTGACCTTTAAAGAGGACATCCAGA
AAGCCCAGGTGTCCGGCCAGGGCGATAGCCTGCACGAGCACATTGCCAATCTGGCCGGCAGCCCCGCCAT
TAAGAAGGGCATCCTGCAGACAGTGAAGGTGGTGGACGAGCTCGTGAAAGTGATGGGCCGGCACAAGCCC
GAGAACATCGTGATCGAAATGGCCAGAGAGAACCAGACCACCCAGAAGGGACAGAAGAACAGCCGCGAGA
GAATGAAGCGGATCGAAGAGGGCATCAAAGAGCTGGGCAGCCAGATCCTGAAAGAACACCCCGTGGAAAA
CACCCAGCTGCAGAACGAGAAGCTGTACCTGTACTACCTGCAGAATGGGCGGGATATGTACGTGGACCAG
GAACTGGACATCAACCGGCTGTCCGACTACGATGTGGACCATATCGTGCCTCAGAGCTTTCTGAAGGACG
ACTCCATCGACAACAAGGTGCTGACCAGAAGCGACAAGAACCGGGGCAAGAGCGACAACGTGCCCTCCGA
AGAGGTCGTGAAGAAGATGAAGAACTACTGGCGGCAGCTGCTGAACGCCAAGCTGATTACCCAGAGAAAG
TTCGACAATCTGACCAAGGCCGAGAGAGGCGGCCTGAGCGAACTGGATAAGGCCGGCTTCATCAAGAGAC
AGCTGGTGGAAACCCGGCAGATCACAAAGCACGTGGCACAGATCCTGGACTCCCGGATGAACACTAAGTA
CGACGAGAATGACAAGCTGATCCGGGAAGTGAAAGTGATCACCCTGAAGTCCAAGCTGGTGTCCGATTTC
CGGAAGGATTTCCAGTTTTACAAAGTGCGCGAGATCAACAACTACCACCACGCCCACGACGCCTACCTGA
ACGCCGTCGTGGGAACCGCCCTGATCAAAAAGTACCCTAAGCTGGAAAGCGAGTTCGTGTACGGCGACTA
CAAGGTGTACGACGTGCGGAAGATGATCGCCAAGAGCGAGCAGGAAATCGGCAAGGCTACCGCCAAGTAC
TTCTTCTACAGCAACATCATGAACTTTTTCAAGACCGAGATTACCCTGGCCAACGGCGAGATCCGGAAGC
GGCCTCTGATCGAGACAAACGGCGAAACCGGGGAGATCGTGTGGGATAAGGGCCGGGATTTTGCCACCGT
GCGGAAAGTGCTGAGCATGCCCCAAGTGAATATCGTGAAAAAGACCGAGGTGCAGACAGGCGGCTTCAGC
AAAGAGTCTATCCTGCCCAAGAGGAACAGCGATAAGCTGATCGCCAGAAAGAAGGACTGGGACCCTAAGA
AGTACGGCGGCTTCATGTGGCCCACCGTGGCCTATTCTGTGCTGGTGGTGGCCAAAGTGGAAAAGGGCAA
GTCCAAGAAACTGAAGAGTGTGAAAGAGCTGCTGGGGATCACCATCATGGAAAGAAGCAGCTTCGAGAAG
AATCCCATCGACTTTCTGGAAGCCAAGGGCTACAAAGAAGTGAAAAAGGACCTGATCATCAAGCTGCCTA
AGTACTCCCTGTTCGAGCTGGAAAACGGCCGGAAGAGAATGCTGGCCTCTGCCAGACAGCTGCAGAAGGG
AAACGAACTGGCCCTGCCCTCCAAATATGTGAACTTCCTGTACCTGGCCAGCCACTATGAGAAGCTGAAG
GGCTCCCCCGAGGATAATGAGCAGAAACAGCTGTTTGTGGAACAGCACAAGCACTACCTGGACGAGATCA
TCGAGCAGATCAGCGAGTTCTCCAAGAGAGTGATCCTGGCCGACGCTAATCTGGACAAAGTGCTGTCCGC
CTACAACAAGCACCGGGATAAGCCCATCAGAGAGCAGGCCGAGAATATCATCCACCTGTTTACCCTGACC
AATCTGGGAGCCCCTGCCGCCTTCAAGTACTTTGACACCACCATCGACCGGAAGCTGTACATGAGCACCA
AAGAGGTGCTGGACGCCACCCTGATCCACCAGAGCATCACCGGCCTGTACGAGACACGGATCGACCTGTC
TCAGCTGGGAGGCGACGGATCCGGCGGAGGCGGAAGCGGGAAAAGAACCGCCGACGGCAGCGAATTCGAG
CCCAAGAAGAAGAGGAAAGTCTCGAGCGGAGGCGACTACAAAGACCATGACGGTGATTATAAAGATCATG
ACATCGATTACAAGGATGACGATGACAAGGGAGGCGGTGGAAGCGGCGCAACAAACTTCTCTCTGCTGAA
ACAAGCCGGAGATGTCGAAGAGAATCCTGGACCGATGGTGAGCAAGGGCGAGGAGCTGTTCACCGGGGTG
GTGCCCATCCTGGTCGAGCTGGACGGCGACGTAAACGGCCACAAGTTCAGCGTGTCCGGCGAGGGCGAGG
GCGATGCCACCTACGGCAAGCTGACCCTGAAGTTCATCTGCACCACCGGCAAGCTGCCCGTGCCCTGGCC
CACCCTCGTGACCACCCTGACCTACGGCGTGCAGTGCTTCAGCCGCTACCCCGACCACATGAAGCAGCAC
GACTTCTTCAAGTCCGCCATGCCCGAAGGCTACGTCCAGGAGCGCACCATCTTCTTCAAGGACGACGGCA
ACTACAAGACCCGCGCCGAGGTGAAGTTCGAGGGCGACACCCTGGTGAACCGCATCGAGCTGAAGGGCAT
CGACTTCAAGGAGGACGGCAACATCCTGGGGCACAAGCTGGAGTACAACTACAACAGCCACAACGTCTAT
ATCATGGCCGACAAGCAGAAGAACGGCATCAAGGTGAACTTCAAGATCCGCCACAACATCGAGGACGGCA
GCGTGCAGCTCGCCGACCACTACCAGCAGAACACCCCCATCGGCGACGGCCCCGTGCTGCTGCCCGACAA
CCACTACCTGAGCACCCAGTCCGCCCTGAGCAAAGACCCCAACGAGAAGCGCGATCACATGGTCCTGCTG
GAGTTCGTGACCGCCGCCGGGATCACTCTCGGCATGGACGAGCTGTACAAGTGACCGGTCATCATCACCA
TCACCATTGAGTTTAAACCCGCTGATCAGCCTCGACTGTGCCTTCTAGTTGCCAGCCATCTGTTGTTTGC
CCCTCCCCCGTGCCTTCCTTGACCCTGGAAGGTGCCACTCCCACTGTCCTTTCCTAATAAAATGAGGAAA
TTGCATCGCATTGTCTGAGTAGGTGTCATTCTATTCTGGGGGGTGGGGTGGGGCAGGACAGCAAGGGGGA
GGATTGGGAAGACAATAGCAGGCATGCTGGGGATGCGGTGGGCTCTATGGCTTCTGAGGCGGAAAGAACC
AGCTGGGGCTCGATACCGTCGACCTCTAGCTAGAGCTTGGCGTAATCATGGTCATAGCTGTTTCCTGTGT
GAAATTGTTATCCGCTCACAATTCCACACAACATACGAGCCGGAAGCATAAAGTGTAAAGCCTAGGGTGC
CTAATGAGTGAGCTAACTCACATTAATTGCGTTGCGCTCACTGCCCGCTTT
